Addgene plasmid #243051: AiP1527 - pAAV-AiE2202m-minBG-SYFP2-WPRE3-BGHpA
Purpose: AiE2202m is an enhancer sequence designed to drive AAV-mediated transgene expression in specific population sof brain cells.
Depositing lab: Allen Institute for Brain Science & Bosiljka Tasic. Depositing organization: Allen Institute.
Backbone
  Vector backbone: pAAV2
  Vector type: AAV
Growth in bacteria
  Bacterial resistance: Ampicillin, 100 μg/mL
  Growth temperature: 37°C
  Growth strain: NEB Stable
  Copy number: High Copy
Gene/Insert
  Gene/Insert name: SYFP2
  Species: Synthetic
  Cloning method: Gibson Cloning
Terms and licenses: Academic/Nonprofit Terms; Industry Terms: Not Available to Industry
How to cite: AiP1527 - pAAV-AiE2202m-minBG-SYFP2-WPRE3-BGHpA was a gift from Allen Institute for Brain Science & Bosiljka Tasic (Addgene plasmid # 243051 ; http://n2t.net/addgene:243051 ; RRID:Addgene_243051)
