[The description below was written by a language model from this plasmid's Addgene catalogue record and pLannotate feature annotations shown in this document.]
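Description:
AiP1527 - pAAV-AiE2202m-minBG-SYFP2-WPRE3-BGHpA is an AAV transfer plasmid of about 4.75 kb built on a pAAV2 backbone and used to package a recombinant adeno-associated virus genome that reports enhancer activity in the brain. In bacteria it is maintained at high copy through a ColE1/pUC-type origin and selected with ampicillin via the AmpR (β-lactamase) gene and its native promoter. An f1 phage origin and short remnants of pBR322 bom and rop sequence are also present in the backbone.

The payload lies between AAV2 inverted terminal repeats, which supply the signals for replication and encapsidation of the genome. One ITR is annotated in full, while the other is detected only as two short fragments, which may reflect incomplete annotation of this repeat or a partial ITR. The annotated cassette contains the coding sequence for SYFP2, a fast-maturing monomeric yellow fluorescent protein derived from Aequorea victoria. This is followed by two WPRE fragments, consistent with the shortened WPRE3 element that enhances transcript stability and expression while saving packaging space, and then by the bovine growth hormone polyadenylation signal.

According to the construct name, expression is driven by the AiE2202m enhancer placed upstream of a minimal beta-globin promoter (minBG). Neither element is called in the feature table, but an unannotated stretch between SYFP2 and the fragmentary ITR is where they would sit. A minimal promoter has little activity of its own, so SYFP2 fluorescence depends on the enhancer. This makes the vector suited to AAV-mediated labelling of specific brain cell populations. The record does not state which populations AiE2202m targets.
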