Features (pLannotate 1.2.2; 14 found; start..end, strand, type, name):
     38..89      +  misc_feature   bom (fragment): basis of mobility region from pBR322
     94..234     -  repeat_region  AAV2 ITR: inverted terminal repeat of adeno-associated virus serotype 2 inverted
    352..463     -  polyA_signal   bGH poly(A) signal: bovine growth hormone polyadenylation signal
    480..560     -  misc_feature   WPRE (fragment): woodchuck hepatitis virus posttranscriptional regulatory element
    566..723     -  misc_feature   WPRE (fragment): woodchuck hepatitis virus posttranscriptional regulatory element
    763..1479    -  CDS            SYFP2: SYFP2 is a basic (constitutively fluorescent) yellow fluorescent protein published in 2006, derived from Aequorea victoria. It is reported to be a very rapidly-maturing monomer with moderate acid sensitivity.
   2156..2183    -  repeat_region  AAV2 ITR (fragment): inverted terminal repeat of adeno-associated virus serotype 2 inverted
   2212..2239    -  repeat_region  AAV2 ITR (fragment): inverted terminal repeat of adeno-associated virus serotype 2 inverted
   2312..2900    -  rep_origin     ori: high-copy-number ColE1/pMB1/pBR322/pUC origin of replication
   3071..3931    -  CDS            AmpR: β-lactamase; bla; confers resistance to ampicillin, carbenicillin, and related antibiotics
   3932..4036    -  promoter       AmpR promoter: bla
   4131..4166    +  CDS            rop (fragment): Rop protein, which maintains plasmids at low copy number; rop
   4268..4317    +  misc_feature   bom (fragment): basis of mobility region from pBR322
   4318..19      -  rep_origin     f1 ori (across the origin) (sequence partly withheld): f1 bacteriophage origin of replication; arrow indicates direction of (+) strand synthesis
>Addgene plasmid #243051 | AiP1527 - pAAV-AiE2202m-minBG-SYFP2-WPRE3-BGHpA | addgene full sequence | sequence record 492112 | Addgene NGS Result
[37 nt withheld, positions 1-37]
TATGCGGTGTGAAATACCGCACAGATGCGTAAGGAGAAAATACCGCATCAGGCGCCCCTGCAGGCAGCTG
CGCGCTCGCTCGCTCACTGAGGCCGCCCGGGCAAAGCCCGGGCGTCGGGCGACCTTTGGTCGCCCGGCCT
CAGTGAGCGAGCGAGCGCGCAGAGAGGGAGTGGCCAACTCCATCACTAGGGGTTCCTGCGGCCGCTCGGT
CCGCACGTGAGATCTCATGCCTGCTATTGTCTTCCCAATCCTCCCCCTTGCTGTCCTGCCCCACCCCACC
CCCCAGAATAGAATGACACCTACTCAGACAATGCGATGCAATTTCCTCATTTTATTAGGAAAGGACAGTG
GGAGTGGCACCTTCCAGGGTCAAGGAAGGCACGGGGGAGGGGCAAACAACAGATGGCTGGCAACTAGAAG
GCACAGTCGAAGATCTCTCGAGCCACGGAATTGTCAGTGCCCAACAGCCGAGCCCCTGTCCAGCAGCGGG
CAAGGCAGGCGGCGATGAGTTCCGCCGTGGCAAGAACTAACCAGGATTTATACAAGGAGGAGAAAATGAA
AGCCATACGGGAAGCAATAGCATGATACAAAGGCATTAAAGCAGCGTATCCACATAGCGTAAAAGGAGCA
ACATAGTTAAGAATACCAGTCAATCTTTCACAAATTTTGTAATCCAGAGGTTGATTATGATATCGAATTC
GCGGCCGCGGCGCGCCGTCGACTTACTTGTACAGCTCGTCCATGCCGAGAGTGATCCCGGCGGCGGTCAC
GAACTCCAGCAGGACCATGTGATCGCGCTTCTCGTTGGGGTCTTTGCTCAGCTTGGACTGGTAGCTCAGG
TAGTGGTTGTCGGGCAGCAGCACGGGGCCGTCGCCGATGGGGGTGTTCTGCTGGTAGTGGTCGGCGAGCT
GCACGCCGCCGTCCTCGATGTTGTGGCGGATCTTGAAGTTGGCCTTGATGCCGTTCTTCTGCTTGTCGGC
GGTGATATAGACGTTGTGGCTGTTGTAGTTGTACTCCAGCTTGTGCCCCAGGATGTTGCCGTCCTCCTTG
AAGTCGATGCCCTTCAGCTCGATGCGGTTCACCAGGGTGTCGCCCTCGAACTTCACCTCGGCGCGGGTCT
TGTAGTTGCCGTCGTCCTTGAAGAAGATGGTGCGCTCCTGGACGTAGCCTTCGGGCATGGCGGACTTGAA
GAAGTCGTGCTGCTTCATGTGGTCGGGGTAGCGGGCGAAGCACTGCACGCCGTAGCCCAGGGTGGTCACG
AGGGTGGGCCAGGGCACGGGCAGCTTGCCGGTGGTGCAGATCAGCTTCAGGGTCAGCTTGCCGTAGGTGG
CATCGCCCTCGCCCTCGCCGGACACGCTGAACTTGTGGCCGTTTACGTCGCCGTCCAGCTCGACCAGGAT
GGGCACCACCCCGGTGAACAGCTCCTCGCCCTTGCTCACCATGGTGGCGACCGGTAGCGCTAGCTTCGAA
AGATCTGGATCCCAGAAGCAAATGTAAGCAATAGATGGCTCTGCCCTGACTTTTATGCCCAGCCCGAGCT
CCGCCGGCGAAGGGACTTGGGGCACAGGAGTCCTGGGCTCCTGAATGAAGGTCCTTGCCTGTGCTGGGAT
CCCCTGACACTGGCAGAGATCTGGATTCAGACCTAGCAATAGCTCTGCAGTCCAGATACAGGGGTGGGAT
GTGGGGGCAGGGAAAGCCCCGAGGCCAGTCAGTCTGGTTGTTGAAAGGAAATGTTCTTACAGGCACATTT
CCAGCAGCCACTGGCAGTTTAATATCCAGCGCCCAGGCAAGGGGCCTTGGCTGGTGCAGGCTGCAAAGAG
CAGGCAGCACCCACAGCAGAGAGGAAATGAAATGCCCGCCTTGCTCCCGAACAATGCCACTGATCAGTTC
CCAGATCAGGCTGAGTTCCGTGAGGGCCACGGTTAGGCAAGGCCAGCAGGTGCACATGAGGCCTGGGGAC
GGGAGAAAGGTGGCTGCAGGCTGTAGTGCTAGACCTCCTAACGGCCTGCGGGGCTTCAGTTTCACCCTCT
GTGGAATAGAAATGATCGCCGGCGATTATTACTCTTACAACGCGTGCGGCCGCAGGAACCCCTAGTGATG
GAGTTGGCCACTCCCTCTCTGCGCGCTCGCTCGCTCACTGAGGCCGGGCGACCAAAGGTCGCCCGACGCC
CGGGCGGCCTCAGTGAGCGAGCGAGCGCGCAGCTGCCTGCAGGACATGTGAGCAAAAGGCCAGCAAAAGG
CCAGGAACCGTAAAAAGGCCGCGTTGCTGGCGTTTTTCCATAGGCTCCGCCCCCCTGACGAGCATCACAA
AAATCGACGCTCAAGTCAGAGGTGGCGAAACCCGACAGGACTATAAAGATACCAGGCGTTTCCCCCTGGA
AGCTCCCTCGTGCGCTCTCCTGTTCCGACCCTGCCGCTTACCGGATACCTGTCCGCCTTTCTCCCTTCGG
GAAGCGTGGCGCTTTCTCATAGCTCACGCTGTAGGTATCTCAGTTCGGTGTAGGTCGTTCGCTCCAAGCT
GGGCTGTGTGCACGAACCCCCCGTTCAGCCCGACCGCTGCGCCTTATCCGGTAACTATCGTCTTGAGTCC
AACCCGGTAAGACACGACTTATCGCCACTGGCAGCAGCCACTGGTAACAGGATTAGCAGAGCGAGGTATG
TAGGCGGTGCTACAGAGTTCTTGAAGTGGTGGCCTAACTACGGCTACACTAGAAGAACAGTATTTGGTAT
CTGCGCTCTGCTGAAGCCAGTTACCTTCGGAAAAAGAGTTGGTAGCTCTTGATCCGGCAAACAAACCACC
GCTGGTAGCGGTGGTTTTTTTGTTTGCAAGCAGCAGATTACGCGCAGAAAAAAAGGATCTCAAGAAGATC
CTTTGATCTTTTCTACGGGGTCTGACGCTCAGTGGAACGAAAACTCACGTTAAGGGATTTTGGTCATGAG
ATTATCAAAAAGGATCTTCACCTAGATCCTTTTAAATTAAAAATGAAGTTTTAAATCAATCTAAAGTATA
TATGAGTAAACTTGGTCTGACAGTTACCAATGCTTAATCAGTGAGGCACCTATCTCAGCGATCTGTCTAT
TTCGTTCATCCATAGTTGCCTGACTCCCCGTCGTGTAGATAACTACGATACGGGAGGGCTTACCATCTGG
CCCCAGTGCTGCAATGATACCGCGAGACCCACGCTCACCGGCTCCAGATTTATCAGCAATAAACCAGCCA
GCCGGAAGGGCCGAGCGCAGAAGTGGTCCTGCAACTTTATCCGCCTCCATCCAGTCTATTAATTGTTGCC
GGGAAGCTAGAGTAAGTAGTTCGCCAGTTAATAGTTTGCGCAACGTTGTTGCCATTGCTACAGGCATCGT
GGTGTCACGCTCGTCGTTTGGTATGGCTTCATTCAGCTCCGGTTCCCAACGATCAAGGCGAGTTACATGA
TCCCCCATGTTGTGCAAAAAAGCGGTTAGCTCCTTCGGTCCTCCGATCGTTGTCAGAAGTAAGTTGGCCG
CAGTGTTATCACTCATGGTTATGGCAGCACTGCATAATTCTCTTACTGTCATGCCATCCGTAAGATGCTT
TTCTGTGACTGGTGAGTACTCAACCAAGTCATTCTGAGAATAGTGTATGCGGCGACCGAGTTGCTCTTGC
CCGGCGTCAATACGGGATAATACCGCGCCACATAGCAGAACTTTAAAAGTGCTCATCATTGGAAAACGTT
CTTCGGGGCGAAAACTCTCAAGGATCTTACCGCTGTTGAGATCCAGTTCGATGTAACCCACTCGTGCACC
CAACTGATCTTCAGCATCTTTTACTTTCACCAGCGTTTCTGGGTGAGCAAAAACAGGAAGGCAAAATGCC
GCAAAAAAGGGAATAAGGGCGACACGGAAATGTTGAATACTCATACTCTTCCTTTTTCAATATTATTGAA
GCATTTATCAGGGTTATTGTCTCATGAGCGGATACATATTTGAATGTATTTAGAAAAATAAACAAATAGG
GGTTCCGCGCACATTTCCCCGAAAAGTGCCACCTGACGTCTAAGAAACCATTATTATCATGACATTAACC
TATAAAAATAGGCGTATCACGAGGCCCTTTCGTCTCGCGCGTTTCGGTGATGACGGTGAAAACCTCTGAC
ACATGCAGCTCCCGGAGACGGTCACAGCTTGTCTGTAAGCGGATGCCGGGAGCAGACAAGCCCGTCAGGG
CGCGTCAGCGGGTGTTGGCGGGTGTCGGGGCTGGCTTAACTATGCGGCATCAGAGCAGATTGTACTGAGA
GTGCACCATAAAATTGTAAACGTTAATATTTTGTTAAAATTCGCGTTAAATTTTTGTTAAATCAGCTCAT
TTTTTAACCAATAGACCGAAATCGGCAAAATCCCTTATAAATCAAAAGAATAGCCCGAGATAGAGT
[37 nt withheld, positions 4444-4480]
AAAGAACGTGGACTCCAACGTCAAAGG
[141 nt withheld, positions 4508-4648]
G
[46 nt withheld, positions 4650-4695]
A
[58 nt withheld, positions 4697-4754]
